Addgene plasmid #125415: Lenti-(BB)-hPGK-KRAB-dCas9-P2A-BlastR VPS13C-TSS-guide4
Purpose: CRISPR-mediated repression of VPS13C. KRAB domain and Catalytically inactive Cas9 from S. pyogenes with 2A-BlastR under the hPGK promoter.
Depositing lab: Jorge Ferrer. Depositing organization: Imperial College London. Publication: Human pancreatic islet three-dimensional chromatin architecture provides insights into the genetics of type 2 diabetes. Miguel-Escalada I, Bonas-Guarch S, Cebola I, Ponsa-Cobas J, Mendieta-Esteban J, Atla G, Javierre BM, Rolando DMY, Farabella I, Morgan CC, Garcia-Hurtado J, Beucher A, Moran I, Pasquali L, Ramos-Rodriguez M, Appel EVR, Linneberg A, Gjesing AP, Witte DR, Pedersen O, Grarup N, Ravassard P, Torrents D, Mercader JM, Piemonti L, Berney T, de Koning EJP, Kerr-Conte J, Pattou F, Fedko IO, Groop L, Prokopenko I, Hansen T, Marti-Renom MA, Fraser P, Ferrer J. Nat Genet. 2019 Jun 28. pii: 10.1038/s41588-019-0457-0. doi: 10.1038/s41588-019-0457-0. PubMed 31253982.
Backbone
  Vector backbone: Lenti-(BB)-hPGK-KRAB-dCas9-P2A-BlastR
  Backbone manufacturer: Jorge Ferrer (Addgene #118155)
  Vector type: Mammalian Expression, Lentiviral, CRISPR
  Selectable markers: Blasticidin
Growth in bacteria
  Bacterial resistance: Ampicillin, 100 μg/mL
  Growth temperature: 37°C
  Growth strain: Stbl3
  Copy number: High Copy
Gene/Insert
  Gene/Insert name: KRAB-dCas9-2A-BlastR
  gRNA/shRNA sequence: CAGCACCATGGTGGCGCTG
  Species: H. sapiens (human)
  Promoter: hPGK and U6
  Tag / fusion protein: HA (C terminal on backbone)
  Cloning method: Restriction Enzyme; 5′ cloning site Unknown (destroyed during cloning); 3′ cloning site Unknown (destroyed during cloning)
  Sequencing primers: 5′ GATCCGCCACCATGGATGC
Terms and licenses: Academic/Nonprofit Terms; Industry Terms: Not Available to Industry
How to cite: Lenti-(BB)-hPGK-KRAB-dCas9-P2A-BlastR VPS13C-TSS-guide4 was a gift from Jorge Ferrer (Addgene plasmid # 125415 ; http://n2t.net/addgene:125415 ; RRID:Addgene_125415)
