[The description below was written by a language model from this plasmid's Addgene catalogue record and pLannotate feature annotations shown in this document.]
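Description:
Lenti-(BB)-hPGK-KRAB-dCas9-P2A-BlastR VPS13C-TSS-guide4 is an all-in-one, third-generation-style lentiviral CRISPR interference plasmid of about 13.4 kb, built on the depositing lab's Lenti-(BB)-hPGK-KRAB-dCas9-P2A-BlastR backbone. It is propagated in E. coli through a high-copy ColE1/pUC-type origin with ampicillin selection (AmpR), and the record lists a recombination-deficient strain as host, as is usual for LTR-containing vectors. The backbone also carries an f1 origin and an SV40/EM7-driven BleoR cassette located outside the viral transfer region.

The viral genome is transcribed from a CMV enhancer/promoter fused to a truncated HIV-1 5' LTR and contains the Ψ packaging signal, a gag fragment, the RRE for Rev-dependent export, the cPPT/CTS, a WPRE to enhance transcript expression, and a self-inactivating ΔU3 3' LTR followed by a bGH polyadenylation signal. Within it, a human U6 promoter drives a single guide RNA, consisting of a spacer directed at the transcription start site of human VPS13C joined to the S. pyogenes gRNA scaffold; the circular map places the scaffold at the numbering origin immediately after U6. Downstream, the hPGK promoter expresses the ZNF10 KRAB repression domain fused to Cas9, which the catalogue describes as catalytically inactive even though the automated annotation labels it simply as Cas9. The catalogue also lists an HA tag and a 2A peptide, neither of which is annotated in the table; the 2A links dCas9 to blasticidin S deaminase, so transduced mammalian cells can be selected with blasticidin. The guide recruits KRAB-dCas9 to the VPS13C promoter to silence transcription without cutting DNA, and the construct is intended for CRISPR-mediated repression of VPS13C in human cells.
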