Features (pLannotate 1.2.2; 34 found; start..end, strand, type, name):
      1..76      +  misc_RNA       gRNA scaffold: guide RNA scaffold for the Streptococcus pyogenes CRISPR/Cas9 system
    107..617     +  promoter       hPGK promoter: human phosphoglycerate kinase 1 promoter
    666..851     +  CDS            KRAB: Krüppel-associated box (KRAB) transcriptional repression domain from the human zinc finger protein ZNF10 (Margolin et al., 1994)
    873..4976    +  CDS            Cas9: Cas9 (Csn1) endonuclease from the Streptococcus pyogenes Type II CRISPR/Cas system generates RNA-guided double strand breaks in DNA
   5175..5573    +  CDS            BSD: blasticidin S deaminase; Aspergillus terreus BSD; confers resistance to blasticidin
   5574..5595    +  misc_feature   MCS (fragment): pBluescript multiple cloning site
   5598..6186    +  misc_feature   WPRE: woodchuck hepatitis virus posttranscriptional regulatory element
   6237..6256    +  misc_feature   cPPT/CTS (fragment): central polypurine tract and central termination sequence of HIV-1
   6258..6491    +  LTR            3' LTR (ΔU3): self-inactivating 3' long terminal repeat (LTR) from HIV-1
   6523..6747    +  polyA_signal   bGH poly(A) signal: bovine growth hormone polyadenylation signal
   6751..6772    +  promoter       SV40 promoter (fragment): SV40 enhancer and early promoter
   6793..7221    +  rep_origin     f1 ori (sequence partly withheld): f1 bacteriophage origin of replication; arrow indicates direction of (+) strand synthesis
   7235..7564    +  promoter       SV40 promoter: SV40 enhancer and early promoter
   7612..7659    +  promoter       EM7 promoter: synthetic bacterial promoter&nbsp
   7678..8052    +  CDS            BleoR: antibiotic-binding protein; Sh ble from Streptoalloteichus hindustanus; confers resistance to bleomycin, phleomycin, and Zeocin™
   8062..8187    +  CDS            ble (fragment): BLE_KLEPN - Experimental evidence at protein level: Swiss-Prot protein existence level 1. Binding protein with a strong affinity to the bleomycin family of antibiotics. Binds to CL990; an antimitotic-antibiotic compound. From Klebsiella pneumoniae.
   8182..8303    +  polyA_signal   SV40 poly(A) signal: SV40 polyadenylation signal
   8374..8396    -  protein_bind   lac operator (fragment): The lac repressor binds to the lac operator to inhibit transcription in E. coli. This inhibition can be relieved by adding lactose or isopropyl-β-D-thiogalactopyranoside (IPTG). lac repressor encoded by lacI
   8400..8430    -  promoter       lac promoter: promoter for the E. coli lac operon
   8445..8466    -  protein_bind   CAP binding site: CAP binding activates transcription in the presence of cAMP. E. coli catabolite activator protein
   8479..8571    -  CDS            lacI (fragment): lac repressor; lacI; The lac repressor binds to the lac operator to inhibit transcription in E. coli. This inhibition can be relieved by adding lactose or isopropyl-β-D-thiogalactopyranoside (IPTG).
   8754..9342    -  rep_origin     ori: high-copy-number ColE1/pMB1/pBR322/pUC origin of replication
   9513..10373   -  CDS            AmpR: β-lactamase; bla; confers resistance to ampicillin, carbenicillin, and related antibiotics
  10374..10478   -  promoter       AmpR promoter: bla
  10537..10589   -  misc_feature   bom (fragment): basis of mobility region from pBR322
  10744..11123   +  enhancer       CMV enhancer: human cytomegalovirus immediate early enhancer
  11124..11323   +  promoter       CMV promoter: human cytomegalovirus (CMV) immediate early promoter
  11341..11521   +  LTR            5' LTR (truncated): truncated 5' long terminal repeat (LTR) from HIV-1
  11568..11693   +  misc_feature   HIV-1 Ψ: packaging signal of human immunodeficiency virus type 1
  11677..12040   +  CDS            HIV-1 gag (fragment): gag protein from human immunodeficiency virus 1; gag
  12186..12419   +  misc_feature   RRE: The Rev response element (RRE) of HIV-1 allows for Rev-dependent mRNA export from the nucleus to the cytoplasm.
  12796..12896   +  CDS            Rev (fragment): human immunodeficiency virus 1 (HIV-1) Rev protein; rev; enhances nuclear export of unspliced and incompletely spliced viral mRNAs
  12946..13063   +  misc_feature   cPPT/CTS: central polypurine tract and central termination sequence of HIV-1
  13114..13354   +  promoter       U6 promoter: RNA polymerase III promoter for human U6 snRNA
>Addgene plasmid #125415 | Lenti-(BB)-hPGK-KRAB-dCas9-P2A-BlastR VPS13C-TSS-guide4 | addgene full sequence | sequence record 251248 | Addgene NGS Result
GTTTTAGAGCTAGAAATAGCAAGTTAAAATAAGGCTAGTCCGTTATCAACTTGAAAAAGTGGCACCGAGT
CGGTGCTTTTTTGAATTCGCTAGCTAGGTCTTGAAAGGGGTTGGGGTTGCGCCTTTTCCAAGGCAGCCCT
GGGTTTGCGCAGGGACGCGGCTGCTCTGGGCGTGGTTCCGGGAAACGCAGCGGCGCCGACCCTGGGTCTC
GCACATTCTTCACGTCCGTTCGCAGCGTCACCCGGATCTTCGCCGCTACCCTTGTGGGCCCCCCGGCGAC
GCTTCCTGCTCCGCCCCTAAGTCGGGAAGGTTCCTTGCGGTTCGCGGCGTGCCGGACGTGACAAACGGAA
GCCGCACGTCTCACTAGTACCCTCGCAGACGGACAGCGCCAGGGAGCAATGGCAGCGCGCCGACCGCGAT
GGGCTGTGGCCAATAGCGGCTGCTCAGCAGGGCGCGCCGAGAGCAGCGGCCGGGAAGGGGCGGTGCGGGA
GGCGGGGTGTGGGGCGGTAGTGTGGGCCCTGTTCCTGCCCGCGCGGTGTTCCGCATTCTGCAAGCCTCCG
GAGCGCACGTCGGCAGTCGGCTCCCTCGTTGACCGAATCACCGACCTCTCTCCCCAGGACCGGTGATCCG
CCACCATGGATGCTAAGTCACTAACTGCCTGGTCCCGGACACTGGTGACCTTCAAGGATGTATTTGTGGA
CTTCACCAGGGAGGAGTGGAAGCTGCTGGACACTGCTCAGCAGATCGTGTACAGAAATGTGATGCTGGAG
AACTATAAGAACCTGGTTTCCTTGGGTTATCAGCTTACTAAGCCAGATGTGATCCTCCGGTTGGAGAAGG
GAGAAGAGCCCGGCGGTTCCGGCGGAGGGTCGATGGACAAGAAGTACAGCATCGGCCTGGCCATCGGCAC
CAACTCTGTCGGCTGGGCCGTGATCACCGACGAGTACAAGGTGCCCAGCAAGAAATTCAAGGTGCTGGGC
AACACCGACCGGCACAGCATCAAGAAGAACCTGATCGGCGCCCTGCTGTTCGACAGCGGAGAAACAGCCG
AGGCCACCCGGCTGAAGAGAACCGCCAGAAGAAGATACACCAGACGGAAGAACCGGATCTGCTATCTGCA
AGAGATCTTCAGCAACGAGATGGCCAAGGTGGACGACAGCTTCTTCCACAGACTGGAAGAGTCCTTCCTG
GTGGAAGAGGATAAGAAGCACGAGCGGCACCCCATCTTCGGCAACATCGTGGACGAGGTGGCCTACCACG
AGAAGTACCCCACCATCTACCACCTGAGAAAGAAACTGGTGGACAGCACCGACAAGGCCGACCTGCGGCT
GATCTATCTGGCCCTGGCCCACATGATCAAGTTCCGGGGCCACTTCCTGATCGAGGGCGACCTGAACCCC
GACAACAGCGACGTGGACAAGCTGTTCATCCAGCTGGTGCAGACCTACAACCAGCTGTTCGAGGAAAACC
CCATCAACGCCAGCGGCGTGGACGCCAAGGCCATCCTGTCTGCCAGACTGAGCAAGAGCAGACGGCTGGA
AAATCTGATCGCCCAGCTGCCCGGCGAGAAGAAGAATGGCCTGTTCGGCAACCTGATTGCCCTGAGCCTG
GGCCTGACCCCCAACTTCAAGAGCAACTTCGACCTGGCCGAGGATGCCAAACTGCAGCTGAGCAAGGACA
CCTACGACGACGACCTGGACAACCTGCTGGCCCAGATCGGCGACCAGTACGCCGACCTGTTTCTGGCCGC
CAAGAACCTGTCCGACGCCATCCTGCTGAGCGACATCCTGAGAGTGAACACCGAGATCACCAAGGCCCCC
CTGAGCGCCTCTATGATCAAGAGATACGACGAGCACCACCAGGACCTGACCCTGCTGAAAGCTCTCGTGC
GGCAGCAGCTGCCTGAGAAGTACAAAGAGATTTTCTTCGACCAGAGCAAGAACGGCTACGCCGGCTACAT
CGATGGCGGAGCCAGCCAGGAAGAGTTCTACAAGTTCATCAAGCCCATCCTGGAAAAGATGGACGGCACC
GAGGAACTGCTCGTGAAGCTGAACAGAGAGGACCTGCTGCGGAAGCAGCGGACCTTCGACAACGGCAGCA
TCCCCCACCAGATCCACCTGGGAGAGCTGCACGCCATTCTGCGGCGGCAGGAAGATTTTTACCCATTCCT
GAAGGACAACCGGGAAAAGATCGAGAAGATCCTGACCTTCCGCATCCCCTACTACGTGGGCCCTCTGGCC
AGGGGAAACAGCAGATTCGCCTGGATGACCAGAAAGAGCGAGGAAACCATCACCCCCTGGAACTTCGAGG
AAGTGGTGGACAAGGGCGCCAGCGCCCAGAGCTTCATCGAGCGGATGACCAACTTCGATAAGAACCTGCC
CAACGAGAAGGTGCTGCCCAAGCACAGCCTGCTGTACGAGTACTTCACCGTGTACAACGAGCTGACCAAA
GTGAAATACGTGACCGAGGGAATGAGAAAGCCCGCCTTCCTGAGCGGCGAGCAGAAAAAAGCCATCGTGG
ACCTGCTGTTCAAGACCAACCGGAAAGTGACCGTGAAGCAGCTGAAAGAGGACTACTTCAAGAAAATCGA
GTGCTTCGACTCCGTGGAAATCTCCGGCGTGGAAGATCGGTTCAACGCCTCCCTGGGCACATACCACGAT
CTGCTGAAAATTATCAAGGACAAGGACTTCCTGGACAATGAGGAAAACGAGGACATTCTGGAAGATATCG
TGCTGACCCTGACACTGTTTGAGGACAGAGAGATGATCGAGGAACGGCTGAAAACCTATGCCCACCTGTT
CGACGACAAAGTGATGAAGCAGCTGAAGCGGCGGAGATACACCGGCTGGGGCAGGCTGAGCCGGAAGCTG
ATCAACGGCATCCGGGACAAGCAGTCCGGCAAGACAATCCTGGATTTCCTGAAGTCCGACGGCTTCGCCA
ACAGAAACTTCATGCAGCTGATCCACGACGACAGCCTGACCTTTAAAGAGGACATCCAGAAAGCCCAGGT
GTCCGGCCAGGGCGATAGCCTGCACGAGCACATTGCCAATCTGGCCGGCAGCCCCGCCATTAAGAAGGGC
ATCCTGCAGACAGTGAAGGTGGTGGACGAGCTCGTGAAAGTGATGGGCCGGCACAAGCCCGAGAACATCG
TGATCGAAATGGCCAGAGAGAACCAGACCACCCAGAAGGGACAGAAGAACAGCCGCGAGAGAATGAAGCG
GATCGAAGAGGGCATCAAAGAGCTGGGCAGCCAGATCCTGAAAGAACACCCCGTGGAAAACACCCAGCTG
CAGAACGAGAAGCTGTACCTGTACTACCTGCAGAATGGGCGGGATATGTACGTGGACCAGGAACTGGACA
TCAACCGGCTGTCCGACTACGATGTGGACGCTATCGTGCCTCAGAGCTTTCTGAAGGACGACTCCATCGA
TAACAAAGTGCTGACTCGGAGCGACAAGAACCGGGGCAAGAGCGACAACGTGCCCTCCGAAGAGGTCGTG
AAGAAGATGAAGAACTACTGGCGCCAGCTGCTGAATGCCAAGCTGATTACCCAGAGGAAGTTCGACAATC
TGACCAAGGCCGAGAGAGGCGGCCTGAGCGAACTGGATAAGGCCGGCTTCATCAAGAGACAGCTGGTGGA
AACCCGGCAGATCACAAAGCACGTGGCACAGATCCTGGACTCCCGGATGAACACTAAGTACGACGAGAAC
GACAAACTGATCCGGGAAGTGAAAGTGATCACCCTGAAGTCCAAGCTGGTGTCCGATTTCCGGAAGGATT
TCCAGTTTTACAAAGTGCGCGAGATCAACAACTACCACCACGCCCACGACGCCTACCTGAACGCCGTCGT
GGGAACCGCCCTGATCAAAAAGTACCCTAAGCTGGAAAGCGAGTTCGTGTACGGCGACTACAAGGTGTAC
GACGTGCGGAAGATGATCGCCAAGAGCGAGCAGGAAATCGGCAAGGCTACCGCCAAGTACTTCTTCTACA
GCAACATCATGAACTTTTTCAAGACCGAGATTACCCTGGCCAACGGCGAGATCCGGAAGCGGCCTCTGAT
CGAGACAAACGGCGAAACAGGCGAGATCGTGTGGGATAAGGGCCGGGACTTTGCCACCGTGCGGAAAGTG
CTGTCTATGCCCCAAGTGAATATCGTGAAAAAGACCGAGGTGCAGACAGGCGGCTTCAGCAAAGAGTCTA
TCCTGCCCAAGAGGAACAGCGACAAGCTGATCGCCAGAAAGAAGGACTGGGACCCTAAGAAGTACGGCGG
CTTCGACAGCCCCACCGTGGCCTATTCTGTGCTGGTGGTGGCCAAAGTGGAAAAGGGCAAGTCCAAGAAA
CTGAAGAGTGTGAAAGAGCTGCTGGGGATCACCATCATGGAAAGAAGCAGCTTCGAGAAGAATCCCATCG
ACTTTCTGGAAGCCAAGGGCTACAAAGAAGTGAAAAAGGACCTGATCATCAAGCTGCCTAAGTACTCCCT
GTTCGAGCTGGAAAACGGCCGGAAGAGAATGCTGGCCTCTGCCGGCGAACTGCAGAAGGGAAACGAACTG
GCCCTGCCCTCCAAATATGTGAACTTCCTGTACCTGGCCAGCCACTATGAGAAGCTGAAGGGCTCCCCCG
AGGATAATGAGCAGAAACAGCTGTTTGTGGAACAGCACAAACACTACCTGGACGAGATCATCGAGCAGAT
CAGCGAGTTCTCCAAGAGAGTGATCCTGGCCGACGCTAATCTGGACAAGGTGCTGAGCGCCTACAACAAG
CACAGAGACAAGCCTATCAGAGAGCAGGCCGAGAATATCATCCACCTGTTTACCCTGACCAGTCTGGGAG
CCCCTGCCGCCTTCAAGTACTTTGACACCACCATCGACCGGAAGAGGTACACCAGCACCAAAGAGGTGCT
GGACGCCACCCTGATCCACCAGAGCATCACCGGCCTGTACGAGACACGGATCGACCTGTCTCAGCTGGGA
GGCGACGCCTATCCCTATGACGTGCCCGATTATGCCAGCCTGGGCAGCGGCTCCCCCAAGAAAAAACGCA
AGGTGGAAGATCCTAAGAAAAAGCGGAAAGTGGACGGCATTGGTAGTGGGAGCAACGGCAGCAGCGGGGA
TCCGGCCGCAACAAACTTCTCTCTGCTGAAACAAGCCGGAGATGTCGAAGAGAATCCTGGACCGATGGCC
AAGCCTTTGTCTCAAGAAGAATCCACCCTCATTGAAAGAGCAACGGCTACAATCAACAGCATCCCCATCT
CTGAAGACTACAGCGTCGCCAGCGCAGCTCTCTCTAGCGACGGCCGCATCTTCACTGGTGTCAATGTATA
TCATTTTACTGGGGGACCTTGTGCAGAACTCGTGGTGCTGGGCACTGCTGCTGCTGCGGCAGCTGGCAAC
CTGACTTGTATCGTCGCGATCGGAAATGAGAACAGGGGCATCTTGAGCCCCTGCGGACGGTGCCGACAGG
TGCTTCTCGATCTGCATCCTGGGATCAAAGCCATAGTGAAGGACAGTGATGGACAGCCGACGGCAGTTGG
GATTCGTGAATTGCTGCCCTCTGGTTATGTGTGGGAGGGCTAAGAATTCGATATCAAGCTTATCGGTAAT
CAACCTCTGGATTACAAAATTTGTGAAAGATTGACTGGTATTCTTAACTATGTTGCTCCTTTTACGCTAT
GTGGATACGCTGCTTTAATGCCTTTGTATCATGCTATTGCTTCCCGTATGGCTTTCATTTTCTCCTCCTT
GTATAAATCCTGGTTGCTGTCTCTTTATGAGGAGTTGTGGCCCGTTGTCAGGCAACGTGGCGTGGTGTGC
ACTGTGTTTGCTGACGCAACCCCCACTGGTTGGGGCATTGCCACCACCTGTCAGCTCCTTTCCGGGACTT
TCGCTTTCCCCCTCCCTATTGCCACGGCGGAACTCATCGCCGCCTGCCTTGCCCGCTGCTGGACAGGGGC
TCGGCTGTTGGGCACTGACAATTCCGTGGTGTTGTCGGGGAAATCATCGTCCTTTCCTTGGCTGCTCGCC
TGTGTTGCCACCTGGATTCTGCGCGGGACGTCCTTCTGCTACGTCCCTTCGGCCCTCAATCCAGCGGACC
TTCCTTCCCGCGGCCTGCTGCCGGCTCTGCGGCCTCTTCCGCGTCTTCGCCTTCGCCCTCAGACGAGTCG
GATCTCCCTTTGGGCCGCCTCCCCGCGTCGACTTTAAGACCAATGACTTACAAGGCAGCTGTAGATCTTA
GCCACTTTTTAAAAGAAAAGGGGGGACTGGAAGGGCTAATTCACTCCCAACGAAGACAAGATCTGCTTTT
TGCTTGTACTGGGTCTCTCTGGTTAGACCAGATCTGAGCCTGGGAGCTCTCTGGCTAACTAGGGAACCCA
CTGCTTAAGCCTCAATAAAGCTTGCCTTGAGTGCTTCAAGTAGTGTGTGCCCGTCTGTTGTGTGACTCTG
GTAACTAGAGATCCCTCAGACCCTTTTAGTCAGTGTGGAAAATCTCTAGCAGGGCCCGTTTAAACCCGCT
GATCAGCCTCGACTGTGCCTTCTAGTTGCCAGCCATCTGTTGTTTGCCCCTCCCCCGTGCCTTCCTTGAC
CCTGGAAGGTGCCACTCCCACTGTCCTTTCCTAATAAAATGAGGAAATTGCATCGCATTGTCTGAGTAGG
TGTCATTCTATTCTGGGGGGTGGGGTGGGGCAGGACAGCAAGGGGGAGGATTGGGAAGACAATAGCAGGC
ATGCTGGGGATGCGGTGGGCTCTATGGCTTCTGAGGCGGAAAGAACCAGCTGGGGCTCTAGGGGGTATCC
CC
[124 nt withheld, positions 6793-6916]
C
[91 nt withheld, positions 6918-7008]
A
[49 nt withheld, positions 7010-7058]
CCTTTGACGTTGGAGTCCACGTTCTTT
[37 nt withheld, positions 7086-7122]
ACCCTATCTCGGTCTATTCTTTTGATTTATAAGGGATTTTGCCGATTTCGGCCTATTGGTTAAAAAATGA
GCTGATTTAACAAAAATTTAACGCGAATTAATTCTGTGGAATGTGTGTCAGTTAGGGTGTGGAAAGTCCC
CAGGCTCCCCAGCAGGCAGAAGTATGCAAAGCATGCATCTCAATTAGTCAGCAACCAGGTGTGGAAAGTC
CCCAGGCTCCCCAGCAGGCAGAAGTATGCAAAGCATGCATCTCAATTAGTCAGCAACCATAGTCCCGCCC
CTAACTCCGCCCATCCCGCCCCTAACTCCGCCCAGTTCCGCCCATTCTCCGCCCCATGGCTGACTAATTT
TTTTTATTTATGCAGAGGCCGAGGCCGCCTCTGCCTCTGAGCTATTCCAGAAGTAGTGAGGAGGCTTTTT
TGGAGGCCTAGGCTTTTGCAAAAAGCTCCCGGGAGCTTGTATATCCATTTTCGGATCTGATCAGCACGTG
TTGACAATTAATCATCGGCATAGTATATCGGCATAGTATAATACGACAAGGTGAGGAACTAAACCATGGC
CAAGTTGACCAGTGCCGTTCCGGTGCTCACCGCGCGCGACGTCGCCGGAGCGGTCGAGTTCTGGACCGAC
CGGCTCGGGTTCTCCCGGGACTTCGTGGAGGACGACTTCGCCGGTGTGGTCCGGGACGACGTGACCCTGT
TCATCAGCGCGGTCCAGGACCAGGTGGTGCCGGACAACACCCTGGCCTGGGTGTGGGTGCGCGGCCTGGA
CGAGCTGTACGCCGAGTGGTCGGAGGTCGTGTCCACGAACTTCCGGGACGCCTCCGGGCCGGCCATGACC
GAGATCGGCGAGCAGCCGTGGGGGCGGGAGTTCGCCCTGCGCGACCCGGCCGGCAACTGCGTGCACTTCG
TGGCCGAGGAGCAGGACTGACACGTGCTACGAGATTTCGATTCCACCGCCGCCTTCTATGAAAGGTTGGG
CTTCGGAATCGTTTTCCGGGACGCCGGCTGGATGATCCTCCAGCGCGGGGATCTCATGCTGGAGTTCTTC
GCCCACCCCAACTTGTTTATTGCAGCTTATAATGGTTACAAATAAAGCAATAGCATCACAAATTTCACAA
ATAAAGCATTTTTTTCACTGCATTCTAGTTGTGGTTTGTCCAAACTCATCAATGTATCTTATCATGTCTG
TATACCGTCGACCTCTAGCTAGAGCTTGGCGTAATCATGGTCATAGCTGTTTCCTGTGTGAAATTGTTAT
CCGCTCACAATTCCACACAACATACGAGCCGGAAGCATAAAGTGTAAAGCCTGGGGTGCCTAATGAGTGA
GCTAACTCACATTAATTGCGTTGCGCTCACTGCCCGCTTTCCAGTCGGGAAACCTGTCGTGCCAGCTGCA
TTAATGAATCGGCCAACGCGCGGGGAGAGGCGGTTTGCGTATTGGGCGCTCTTCCGCTTCCTCGCTCACT
GACTCGCTGCGCTCGGTCGTTCGGCTGCGGCGAGCGGTATCAGCTCACTCAAAGGCGGTAATACGGTTAT
CCACAGAATCAGGGGATAACGCAGGAAAGAACATGTGAGCAAAAGGCCAGCAAAAGGCCAGGAACCGTAA
AAAGGCCGCGTTGCTGGCGTTTTTCCATAGGCTCCGCCCCCCTGACGAGCATCACAAAAATCGACGCTCA
AGTCAGAGGTGGCGAAACCCGACAGGACTATAAAGATACCAGGCGTTTCCCCCTGGAAGCTCCCTCGTGC
GCTCTCCTGTTCCGACCCTGCCGCTTACCGGATACCTGTCCGCCTTTCTCCCTTCGGGAAGCGTGGCGCT
TTCTCATAGCTCACGCTGTAGGTATCTCAGTTCGGTGTAGGTCGTTCGCTCCAAGCTGGGCTGTGTGCAC
GAACCCCCCGTTCAGCCCGACCGCTGCGCCTTATCCGGTAACTATCGTCTTGAGTCCAACCCGGTAAGAC
ACGACTTATCGCCACTGGCAGCAGCCACTGGTAACAGGATTAGCAGAGCGAGGTATGTAGGCGGTGCTAC
AGAGTTCTTGAAGTGGTGGCCTAACTACGGCTACACTAGAAGAACAGTATTTGGTATCTGCGCTCTGCTG
AAGCCAGTTACCTTCGGAAAAAGAGTTGGTAGCTCTTGATCCGGCAAACAAACCACCGCTGGTAGCGGTG
GTTTTTTTGTTTGCAAGCAGCAGATTACGCGCAGAAAAAAAGGATCTCAAGAAGATCCTTTGATCTTTTC
TACGGGGTCTGACGCTCAGTGGAACGAAAACTCACGTTAAGGGATTTTGGTCATGAGATTATCAAAAAGG
ATCTTCACCTAGATCCTTTTAAATTAAAAATGAAGTTTTAAATCAATCTAAAGTATATATGAGTAAACTT
GGTCTGACAGTTACCAATGCTTAATCAGTGAGGCACCTATCTCAGCGATCTGTCTATTTCGTTCATCCAT
AGTTGCCTGACTCCCCGTCGTGTAGATAACTACGATACGGGAGGGCTTACCATCTGGCCCCAGTGCTGCA
ATGATACCGCGAGACCCACGCTCACCGGCTCCAGATTTATCAGCAATAAACCAGCCAGCCGGAAGGGCCG
AGCGCAGAAGTGGTCCTGCAACTTTATCCGCCTCCATCCAGTCTATTAATTGTTGCCGGGAAGCTAGAGT
AAGTAGTTCGCCAGTTAATAGTTTGCGCAACGTTGTTGCCATTGCTACAGGCATCGTGGTGTCACGCTCG
TCGTTTGGTATGGCTTCATTCAGCTCCGGTTCCCAACGATCAAGGCGAGTTACATGATCCCCCATGTTGT
GCAAAAAAGCGGTTAGCTCCTTCGGTCCTCCGATCGTTGTCAGAAGTAAGTTGGCCGCAGTGTTATCACT
CATGGTTATGGCAGCACTGCATAATTCTCTTACTGTCATGCCATCCGTAAGATGCTTTTCTGTGACTGGT
GAGTACTCAACCAAGTCATTCTGAGAATAGTGTATGCGGCGACCGAGTTGCTCTTGCCCGGCGTCAATAC
GGGATAATACCGCGCCACATAGCAGAACTTTAAAAGTGCTCATCATTGGAAAACGTTCTTCGGGGCGAAA
ACTCTCAAGGATCTTACCGCTGTTGAGATCCAGTTCGATGTAACCCACTCGTGCACCCAACTGATCTTCA
GCATCTTTTACTTTCACCAGCGTTTCTGGGTGAGCAAAAACAGGAAGGCAAAATGCCGCAAAAAAGGGAA
TAAGGGCGACACGGAAATGTTGAATACTCATACTCTTCCTTTTTCAATATTATTGAAGCATTTATCAGGG
TTATTGTCTCATGAGCGGATACATATTTGAATGTATTTAGAAAAATAAACAAATAGGGGTTCCGCGCACA
TTTCCCCGAAAAGTGCCACCTGACGTCGACGGATCGGGAGATCTCCCGATCCCCTATGGTGCACTCTCAG
TACAATCTGCTCTGATGCCGCATAGTTAAGCCAGTATCTGCTCCCTGCTTGTGTGTTGGAGGTCGCTGAG
TAGTGCGCGAGCAAAATTTAAGCTACAACAAGGCAAGGCTTGACCGACAATTGCATGAAGAATCTGCTTA
GGGTTAGGCGTTTTGCGCTGCTTCGCGATGTACGGGCCAGATATACGCGTTGACATTGATTATTGACTAG
TTATTAATAGTAATCAATTACGGGGTCATTAGTTCATAGCCCATATATGGAGTTCCGCGTTACATAACTT
ACGGTAAATGGCCCGCCTGGCTGACCGCCCAACGACCCCCGCCCATTGACGTCAATAATGACGTATGTTC
CCATAGTAACGCCAATAGGGACTTTCCATTGACGTCAATGGGTGGAGTATTTACGGTAAACTGCCCACTT
GGCAGTACATCAAGTGTATCATATGCCAAGTACGCCCCCTATTGACGTCAATGACGGTAAATGGCCCGCC
TGGCATTATGCCCAGTACATGACCTTATGGGACTTTCCTACTTGGCAGTACATCTACGTATTAGTCATCG
CTATTACCATGGTGATGCGGTTTTGGCAGTACATCAATGGGCGTGGATAGCGGTTTGACTCACGGGGATT
TCCAAGTCTCCACCCCATTGACGTCAATGGGAGTTTGTTTTGGCACCAAAATCAACGGGACTTTCCAAAA
TGTCGTAACAACTCCGCCCCATTGACGCAAATGGGCGGTAGGCGTGTACGGTGGGAGGTCTATATAAGCA
GCGCGTTTTGCCTGTACTGGGTCTCTCTGGTTAGACCAGATCTGAGCCTGGGAGCTCTCTGGCTAACTAG
GGAACCCACTGCTTAAGCCTCAATAAAGCTTGCCTTGAGTGCTTCAAGTAGTGTGTGCCCGTCTGTTGTG
TGACTCTGGTAACTAGAGATCCCTCAGACCCTTTTAGTCAGTGTGGAAAATCTCTAGCAGTGGCGCCCGA
ACAGGGACTTGAAAGCGAAAGGGAAACCAGAGGAGCTCTCTCGACGCAGGACTCGGCTTGCTGAAGCGCG
CACGGCAAGAGGCGAGGGGCGGCGACTGGTGAGTACGCCAAAAATTTTGACTAGCGGAGGCTAGAAGGAG
AGAGATGGGTGCGAGAGCGTCAGTATTAAGCGGGGGAGAATTAGATCGCGATGGGAAAAAATTCGGTTAA
GGCCAGGGGGAAAGAAAAAATATAAATTAAAACATATAGTATGGGCAAGCAGGGAGCTAGAACGATTCGC
AGTTAATCCTGGCCTGTTAGAAACATCAGAAGGCTGTAGACAAATACTGGGACAGCTACAACCATCCCTT
CAGACAGGATCAGAAGAACTTAGATCATTATATAATACAGTAGCAACCCTCTATTGTGTGCATCAAAGGA
TAGAGATAAAAGACACCAAGGAAGCTTTAGACAAGATAGAGGAAGAGCAAAACAAAAGTAAGACCACCGC
ACAGCAAGCGGCCGCTGATCTTCAGACCTGGAGGAGGAGATATGAGGGACAATTGGAGAAGTGAATTATA
TAAATATAAAGTAGTAAAAATTGAACCATTAGGAGTAGCACCCACCAAGGCAAAGAGAAGAGTGGTGCAG
AGAGAAAAAAGAGCAGTGGGAATAGGAGCTTTGTTCCTTGGGTTCTTGGGAGCAGCAGGAAGCACTATGG
GCGCAGCGTCAATGACGCTGACGGTACAGGCCAGACAATTATTGTCTGGTATAGTGCAGCAGCAGAACAA
TTTGCTGAGGGCTATTGAGGCGCAACAGCATCTGTTGCAACTCACAGTCTGGGGCATCAAGCAGCTCCAG
GCAAGAATCCTGGCTGTGGAAAGATACCTAAAGGATCAACAGCTCCTGGGGATTTGGGGTTGCTCTGGAA
AACTCATTTGCACCACTGCTGTGCCTTGGAATGCTAGTTGGAGTAATAAATCTCTGGAACAGATTTGGAA
TCACACGACCTGGATGGAGTGGGACAGAGAAATTAACAATTACACAAGCTTAATACACTCCTTAATTGAA
GAATCGCAAAACCAGCAAGAAAAGAATGAACAAGAATTATTGGAATTAGATAAATGGGCAAGTTTGTGGA
ATTGGTTTAACATAACAAATTGGCTGTGGTATATAAAATTATTCATAATGATAGTAGGAGGCTTGGTAGG
TTTAAGAATAGTTTTTGCTGTACTTTCTATAGTGAATAGAGTTAGGCAGGGATATTCACCATTATCGTTT
CAGACCCACCTCCCAACCCCGAGGGGACCCGACAGGCCCGAAGGAATAGAAGAAGAAGGTGGAGAGAGAG
ACAGAGACAGATCCATTCGATTAGTGAACGGATCGGCACTGCGTGCGCCAATTCTGCAGACAAATGGCAG
TATTCATCCACAATTTTAAAAGAAAAGGGGGGATTGGGGGGTACAGTGCAGGGGAAAGAATAGTAGACAT
AATAGCAACAGACATACAAACTAAAGAATTACAAAAACAAATTACAAAAATTCAAAATTTTCGGGTTTAT
TACAGGGACAGCAGAGATCCAGTTTGGTTAATTAAGGTACCGAGGGCCTATTTCCCATGATTCCTTCATA
TTTGCATATACGATACAAGGCTGTTAGAGAGATAATTAGAATTAATTTGACTGTAAACACAAAGATATTA
GTACAAAATACGTGACGTAGAAAGTAATAATTTCTTGGGTAGTTTGCAGTTTTAAAATTATGTTTTAAAA
TGGACTATCATATGCTTACCGTAACTTGAAAGTATTTCGATTTCTTGGCTTTATATATCTTGTGGAAAGG
ACGAAACACCGCAGCACCATGGTGGCGCTG
