>Addgene plasmid #125415 | Lenti-(BB)-hPGK-KRAB-dCas9-P2A-BlastR VPS13C-TSS-guide4 | depositor partial sequence | sequence record 240008 | Guide RNA, gRNA scaffold
NNNNGANGGACGAAACACCGCAGCACCATGGTGGCGCTGGTTTTAGAGCTAGAAATAGCAAGTTAAAATA
AGGCTAGTCCGTTATCAACTTGAAAAAGTGGCACCGAGTCGGTGCTTTTTTGAATTCGCTAGCTAGGTCT
TGAAAGGGGTTGGGGTTGCGCCTTTTCCAAGGCAGCCCTGGGTTTGCGCAGGGACGCGGCTGCTCTGGGC
GTGGTTCCGGGAAACGCAGCGGCGCCGACCCTGGGTCTCGCACATTCTTCACGTCCGTTCGCAGCGTCAC
CCGGATCTTCGCCGCTACCCTTGTGGGCCCCCCGGCGACGCTTCCTGCTCCGCCCCTAAGTCGGGAAGGT
TCCTTGCGGTTCGCGGCGTGCCGGACGTGACAAACGGAAGCCGCACGTCTCACTAGTACCCTCGCAGACG
GACAGCGCCAGGGAGCAATGGCAGCGCGCCGACCGCGATGGGCTGTGGCCAATANCGGCTGCTCANCAGG
GCGCGCCGAGAGCAACGGCCGGGAANGNNCGGNGCGGNAGGCGGNGTGNGGGNNNNNNNNNNCTCCCNGN
